Addgene plasmid #14079: pAKgfp2.2
Depositing lab: Attila Karsi. Depositing organization: Mississippi State University. Publication: Broad host range fluorescence and bioluminescence expression vectors for Gram-negative bacteria. Karsi A, Lawrence ML. Plasmid. 2007 May;57(3):286-95. doi: 10.1016/j.plasmid.2006.11.002 PubMed 17207855.
Backbone
  Vector backbone: pAKgfp1
  Backbone size w/o insert (bp): 5732
  Vector type: Bacterial Expression
Growth in bacteria
  Bacterial resistance: Ampicillin, 100 μg/mL
  Growth temperature: 37°C
  Growth strain: DH5alpha
  Copy number: Low Copy
Gene/Insert
  Gene/Insert name: lacIq repressor gene (alt name: lacIq)
  Insert size (bp): 1263
  Cloning method: Restriction Enzyme; 5′ cloning site SacI (not destroyed); 3′ cloning site SacI (not destroyed)
  Sequencing primers: 5′ T7; 3′ n/a
Terms and licenses: Academic/Nonprofit Terms; Industry Terms: Not Available to Industry
How to cite: pAKgfp2.2 was a gift from Attila Karsi (Addgene plasmid # 14079 ; http://n2t.net/addgene:14079 ; RRID:Addgene_14079)
