[The description below was written by a language model from this plasmid's Addgene catalogue record.]
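Description:
pAKgfp2.2 is a bacterial expression plasmid built on the pAKgfp1 backbone (5732 bp without the insert) and belongs to a set of broad host range fluorescence and bioluminescence expression vectors developed for Gram-negative bacteria. It is maintained at low copy number in E. coli and selected with ampicillin. The record does not name the origin of replication, so the basis for the broad host range cannot be stated from the available fields.

The insert that distinguishes this derivative from its parent is a 1263 bp fragment carrying the lacIq repressor gene, cloned into a SacI site, with SacI sites retained at both ends. Because the same enzyme flanks both ends, the fragment could in principle sit in either orientation; the record does not state which orientation this plasmid has. lacIq is the lacI allele with an up-mutation in its promoter that raises production of the Lac repressor, and it is commonly placed on a plasmid so that lac-operator-controlled promoters are tightly repressed until induced with IPTG, independently of the host's own lacI status. That is particularly relevant in non-E. coli Gram-negative hosts that may lack a repressor.

The name and backbone suggest that the plasmid carries a GFP reporter, and the addition of lacIq suggests regulated rather than constitutive fluorescence. However, the catalogue fields do not list the reporter gene or the promoter driving it, and no feature table is available to confirm these elements. As far as the record supports it, the construct is meant for fluorescent labelling of Gram-negative bacteria.
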