>Addgene plasmid #14079 | pAKgfp2.2 | addgene partial sequence | sequence record 20222 | T7 5'-TAATACGACTCACTATAGGG-3'
AATGGTGCAAACCTTTCGCGGTATGGCATGATAGCGCCCGGAAGAGAGTCAATTCAGGGTGGTGAATGTG
AAACCAGTAACGTTATACGATGTCGCAGAGTATGCCGGTGTCTCTTATCAGACCGTTTCCCGCGTGGTGA
ACCAGGCCAGCCACGTTTCTGCGAAAACGCGGGAAAAAGTGGAAGCGGCGATGGCGGAGCTGAATTACAT
TCCCAACCGCGTGGCACAACAACTGGCGGGCAAACAGTCGTTGCTGATTGGCGTTGCCACCTCCAGTCTG
GCCCTGCACGCGCCGTCGCAAATTGTCGCGGCGATTAAATCTCGCGCCGATCAACTGGGTGCCAGCGTGG
TGGTGTCGATGGTAGAACGAAGCGGCGTCGAAGCCTGTAAAGCGGCGGTGCACAATCTTCTCGCGCAACG
CGTCAGTGGGCTGATCATTAACTATCCGCTGGATGACCAGGATGCCATTGCTGTGGAAGCTGCCTGCACT
AATGTTCCGGCGTTATTTCTTGATGTCTCTGACCAGACACCCATCAACAGTATTATTTTCTCCCATGAAG
ACGGTACGCGACTGGGCGTGGAGCATCTGGTCGCATTGGGTCACCAGCAAATCGCGCTGTTAGCGGGCCC
ATTAAGTTCTGTCTCGGCGCGTCTGCGTCTGGCTGGCTGGCATAAATATCTCACTCGCAATCAAATTCAG
CCGATAGCGGAACGGGAAGGCGACTGGAGTGCCATGTCCGGTTTTCAACAAACCATGCAAATGCTGAATG
AGGGC
